>Addgene plasmid #14330 | pAG305GPD-EYFP-ccdB | depositor full sequence | sequence record 7993 | Author sequence
TCGCGCGTTTCGGTGATGACGGTGAAAACCTCTGACACATGCAGCTCCCGGAGACGGTCACAGCTTGTCT
GTAAGCGGATGCCGGGAGCAGACAAGCCCGTCAGGGCGCGTCAGCGGGTGTTGGCGGGTGTCGGGGCTGG
CTTAACTATGCGGCATCAGAGCAGATTGTACTGAGAGTGCACCATATCGACTACGTCGTAAGGCCGTTTC
TGACAGAGTAAAATTCTTGAGGGAACTTTCACCATTATGGGAAATGGTTCAAGAAGGTATTGACTTAAAC
TCCATCAAATGGTCAGGTCATTGAGTGTTTTTTATTTGTTGTATTTTTTTTTTTTTAGAGAAAATCCTCC
AATATCAAATTAGGAATCGTAGTTTCATGATTTTCTGTTACACCTAACTTTTTGTGTGGTGCCCTCCTCC
TTGTCAATATTAATGTTAAAGTGCAATTCTTTTTCCTTATCACGTTGAGCCATTAGTATCAATTTGCTTA
CCTGTATTCCTTTACTATCCTCCTTTTTCTCCTTCTTGATAAATGTATGTAGATTGCGTATATAGTTTCG
TCTACCCTATGAACATATTCCATTTTGTAATTTCGTGTCGTTTCTATTATGAATTTCATTTATAAAGTTT
ATGTACAAATATCATAAAAAAAGAGAATCTTTTTAAGCAAGGATTTTCTTAACTTCTTCGGCGACAGCAT
CACCGACTTCGGTGGTACTGTTGGAACCACCTAAATCACCAGTTCTGATACCTGCATCCAAAACCTTTTT
AACTGCATCTTCAATGGCCTTACCTTCTTCAGGCAAGTTCAATGACAATTTCAACATCATTGCAGCAGAC
AAGATAGTGGCGATAGGGTCAACCTTATTCTTTGGCAAATCTGGAGCAGAACCGTGGCATGGTTCGTACA
AACCAAATGCGGTGTTCTTGTCTGGCAAAGAGGCCAAGGACGCAGATGGCAACAAACCCAAGGAACCTGG
GATAACGGAGGCTTCATCGGAGATGATATCACCAAACATGTTGCTGGTGATTATAATACCATTTAGGTGG
GTTGGGTTCTTAACTAGGATCATGGCGGCAGAATCAATCAATTGATGTTGAACCTTCAATGTAGGGAATT
CGTTCTTGATGGTTTCCTCCACAGTTTTTCTCCATAATCTTGAAGAGGCCAAAACATTAGCTTTATCCAA
GGACCAAATAGGCAATGGTGGCTCATGTTGTAGGGCCATGAAAGCGGCCATTCTTGTGATTCTTTGCACT
TCTGGAACGGTGTATTGTTCACTATCCCAAGCGACACCATCACCATCGTCTTCCTTTCTCTTACCAAAGT
AAATACCTCCCACTAATTCTCTGACAACAACGAAGTCAGTACCTTTAGCAAATTGTGGCTTGATTGGAGA
TAAGTCTAAAAGAGAGTCGGATGCAAAGTTACATGGTCTTAAGTTGGCGTACAATTGAAGTTCTTTACGG
ATTTTTAGTAAACCTTGTTCAGGTCTAACACTACCGGTACCCCATTTAGGACCACCCACAGCACCTAACA
AAACGGCATCAACCTTCTTGGAGGCTTCCAGCGCCTCATCTGGAAGTGGGACACCTGTAGCATCGATAGC
AGCACCACCAATTAAATGATTTTCGAAATCGAACTTGACATTGGAACGAACATCAGAAATAGCTTTAAGA
ACCTTAATGGCTTCGGCTGTGATTTCTTGACCAACGTGGTCACCTGGCAAAACGACGATCTTCTTAGGGG
CAGACATAGGGGCAGACATTAGAATGGTATATCCTTGAAATATATATATATATTGCTGAAATGTAAAAGG
TAAGAAAAGTTAGAAAGTAAGACGATTGCTAACCACCTATTGGAAAAAACAATAGGTCCTTAAATAATAT
TGTCAACTTCAAGTATTGTGATGCAAGCATTTAGTCATGAACGCTTCTCTATTCTATATGAAAAGCCGGT
TCCGGCCTCTCACCTTTCCTTTTTCTCCCAATTTTTCAGTTGAAAAAGGTATATGCGTCAGGCGACCTCT
GAAATTAACAAAAAATTTCCAGTCATCGAATTTGATTCTGTGCGATAGCGCCCCTGTGTGTTCTCGTTAT
GTTGAGGAAAAAAATAATGGTTGCTAAGAGATTCGAACTCTTGCATCTTACGATACCTGAGTATTCCCAC
AGTTAACTGCGGTCAAGATATTTCTTGAATCAGGCGCCTTAGACCGCTCGGCCAAACAACCAATTACTTG
TTGAGAAATAGAGTATAATTATCCTATAAATATAACGTTTTTGAACACACATGAACAAGGAAGTACAGGA
CAATTGATTTTGAAGAGAATGTGGATTTTGATGTAATTGTTGGGATTCCATTTTTAATAAGGCAATAATA
TTAGGTATGTGGATATACTAGAAGTTCTCCTCGAGGGTCGATATGCGGTGTGAAATACCGCACAGATGCG
TAAGGAGAAAATACCGCATCAGGAAATTGTAAACGTTAATATTTTGTTAAAATTCGCGTTAAATTTTTGT
TAAATCAGCTCATTTTTTAACCAATAGGCCGAAATCGGCAAAATCCCTTATAAATCAAAAGAATAGACCG
AGATAGGGT
[37 nt withheld, positions 2600-2636]
AAAGAACGTGGACTCCAACGTCAAAGG
[49 nt withheld, positions 2664-2712]
T
[91 nt withheld, positions 2714-2804]
G
[124 nt withheld, positions 2806-2929]
CGCGCCATTCGCCATTCAGGCTGCGCAACTGTTGGGAAGGGCGATCGGTGCGGGCCTCTTCGCTATTACG
CCAGCTGGCGAAGGGGGGATGTGCTGCAAGGCGATTAAGTTGGGTAACGCCAGGGTTTTCCCAGTCACGA
CGTTGTAAAACGACGGCCAGTGAATTGTAATACGACTCACTATAGGGCGAATTGGAGCTCTTCGAGTTTA
TCATTATCAATACTCGCCATTTCAAAGAATACGTAAATAATTAATAGTAGTGATTTTCCTAACTTTATTT
AGTCAAAAAATTAGCCTTTTAATTCTGCTGTAACCCGTACATGCCCAAAATAGGGGGCGGGTTACACAGA
ATATATAACACCGAAGGTGCCTGGGTGAACAGGTTTATTCCTGGCATCCACTAAATATAATGGAGCCCGC
TTTTTAAGCTGGCATCCAGAAAAAAAAAGAATCCCAGCACCAAAATATTGTTTTCTTCACCAACCATCAG
TTCATAGGTCCATTCTCTTAGCGCAACTACAGAGAACAGGGGCACAAACAGGCAAAAAACGGGCACAACC
TCAATGGAGTGATGCAACCTGCCTGGAGTAAATGATGACACAAGGCAATTGACCCACGCATGTATCTATC
TCATTTTCTTACACCTTCTATTACCTTCTGCTCTCTCTGATTTGGAAAAAGCTGAAAAAAAAGGTTGAAA
CCAGTTCCCTGAAATTATTCCCCTACTTGACTAATAAGTATATAAAGACGGTAGGTATTGATTGTAATTC
TGTAAATCTATTTCTTAAACTTCTTAAATTCTACTTTTATAGTTAGTCTTTTTTTTAGTTTTAAAACACC
AGAACTTAGTTTCGACGGATTCTAGAACTAGTGGATCCCCCGGGACAAAATGGTGAGCAAGGGCGAGGAG
CTGTTCACCGGGGTGGTGCCCATCCTGGTCGAGCTGGACGGCGACGTAAACGGCCACAAGTTCAGCGTGT
CCGGCGAGGGCGAGGGCGATGCCACCTACGGCAAGCTGACCCTGAAGTTCATCTGCACCACCGGCAAGCT
GCCCGTGCCCTGGCCCACCCTCGTGACCACCTTCGGCTACGGCCTGCAGTGCTTCGCCCGCTACCCCGAC
CACATGAAGCAGCACGACTTCTTCAAGTCCGCCATGCCCGAAGGCTACGTCCAGGAGCGCACCATCTTCT
TCAAGGACGACGGCAACTACAAGACCCGCGCCGAGGTGAAGTTCGAGGGCGACACCCTGGTGAACCGCAT
CGAGCTGAAGGGCATCGACTTCAAGGAGGACGGCAACATCCTGGGGCACAAGCTGGAGTACAACTACAAC
AGCCACAACGTCTATATCATGGCCGACAAGCAGAAGAACGGCATCAAGGTGAACTTCAAGATCCGCCACA
ACATCGAGGACGGCAGCGTGCAGCTCGCCGACCACTACCAGCAGAACACCCCCATCGGCGACGGCCCCGT
GCTGCTGCCCGACAACCACTACCTGAGCTACCAGTCCGCCCTGAGCAAAGACCCCAACGAGAAGCGCGAT
CACATGGTCCTGCTGGAGTTCGTGACCGCCGCCGGGATCACTCTCGGCATGGACGAGCTGTACAAGGGTG
GACCAGGTGGTGGACATCAAACAAGTTTGTACAAAAAAGCTGAACGAGAAACGTAAAATGATATAAATAT
CAATATATTAAATTAGATTTTGCATAAAAAACAGACTACATAATACTGTAAAACACAACATATCCAGTCA
CTATGGCGGCCGCATTAGGCACCCCAGGCTTTACACTTTATGCTTCCGGCTCGTATAATGTGTGGATTTT
GAGTTAGGATCCGTCGAGATTTTCAGGAGCTAAGGAAGCTAAAATGGAGAAAAAAATCACTGGATATACC
ACCGTTGATATATCCCAATGGCATCGTAAAGAACATTTTGAGGCATTTCAGTCAGTTGCTCAATGTACCT
ATAACCAGACCGTTCAGCTGGATATTACGGCCTTTTTAAAGACCGTAAAGAAAAATAAGCACAAGTTTTA
TCCGGCCTTTATTCACATTCTTGCCCGCCTGATGAATGCTCATCCGGAATTCCGTATGGCAATGAAAGAC
GGTGAGCTGGTGATATGGGATAGTGTTCACCCTTGTTACACCGTTTTCCATGAGCAAACTGAAACGTTTT
CATCGCTCTGGAGTGAATACCACGACGATTTCCGGCAGTTTCTACACATATATTCGCAAGATGTGGCGTG
TTACGGTGAAAACCTGGCCTATTTCCCTAAAGGGTTTATTGAGAATATGTTTTTCGTCTCAGCCAATCCC
TGGGTGAGTTTCACCAGTTTTGATTTAAACGTGGCCAATATGGACAACTTCTTCGCCCCCGTTTTCACCA
TGGGCAAATATTATACGCAAGGCGACAAGGTGCTGATGCCGCTGGCGATTCAGGTTCATCATGCCGTCTG
TGATGGCTTCCATGTCGGCAGAATGCTTAATGAATTACAACAGTACTGCGATGAGTGGCAGGGCGGGGCG
TAAACGCCGCGTGGATCCGGCTTACTAAAAGCCAGATAACAGTATGCGTATTTGCGCGCTGATTTTTGCG
GTATAAGAATATATACTGATATGTATACCCGAAGTATGTCAAAAAGAGGTATGCTATGAAGCAGCGTATT
ACAGTGACAGTTGACAGCGACAGCTATCAGTTGCTCAAGGCATATATGATGTCAATATCTCCGGTCTGGT
AAGCACAACCATGCAGAATGAAGCCCGTCGTCTGCGTGCCGAACGCTGGAAAGCGGAAAATCAGGAAGGG
ATGGCTGAGGTCGCCCGGTTTATTGAAATGAACGGCTCTTTTGCTGACGAGAACAGGGGCTGGTGAAATG
CAGTTTAAGGTTTACACCTATAAAAGAGAGAGCCGTTATCGTCTGTTTGTGGATGTACAGAGTGATATTA
TTGACACGCCCGGGCGACGGATGGTGATCCCCCTGGCCAGTGCACGTCTGCTGTCAGATAAAGTCTCCCG
TGAACTTTACCCGGTGGTGCATATCGGGGATGAAAGCTGGCGCATGATGACCACCGATATGGCCAGTGTG
CCGGTCTCCGTTATCGGGGAAGAAGTGGCTGATCTCAGCCACCGCGAAAATGACATCAAAAACGCCATTA
ACCTGATGTTCTGGGGAATATAAATGTCAGGCTCCCTTATACACAGCCAGTCTGCAGGTCGACCATAGTG
ACTGGATATGTTGTGTTTTACAGTATTATGTAGTCTGTTTTTTATGCAAAATCTAATTTAATATATTGAT
ATTTATATCATTTTACGTTTCTCGTTCAGCTTTCTTGTACAAAGTGGTTCGATGTCATGTAATTAGTTAT
GTCACGCTTACATTCACGCCCTCCCCCCACATCCGCTCTAACCGAAAAGGAAGGAGTTAGACAACCTGAA
GTCTAGGTCCCTATTTATTTTTTTATAGTTATGTTAGTATTAAGAACGTTATTTATATTTCAAATTTTTC
TTTTTTTTCTGTACAGACGCGTGTACGCATGTAACATTATACTGAAAACCTTGCTTGAGAAGGTTTTGGG
ACGCTCGAAGGCTTTAATTTGCGGCCGGTACCCAGCTTTTGTTCCCTTTAGTGAGGGTTAATTCCGAGCT
TGGCGTAATCATGGTCATAGCTGTTTCCTGTGTGAAATTGTTATCCGCTCACAATTCCACACAACATAGG
AGCCGGAAGCATAAAGTGTAAAGCCTGGGGTGCCTAATGAGTGAGGTAACTCACATTAATTGCGTTGCGC
TCACTGCCCGCTTTCCAGTCGGGAAACCTGTCGTGCCAGCTGCATTAATGAATCGGCCAACGCGCGGGGA
GAGGCGGTTTGCGTATTGGGCGCTCTTCCGCTTCCTCGCTCACTGACTCGCTGCGCTCGGTCGTTCGGCT
GCGGCGAGCGGTATCAGCTCACTCAAAGGCGGTAATACGGTTATCCACAGAATCAGGGGATAACGCAGGA
AAGAACATGTGAGCAAAAGGCCAGCAAAAGGCCAGGAACCGTAAAAAGGCCGCGTTGCTGGCGTTTTTCC
ATAGGCTCGGCCCCCCTGACGAGCATCACAAAAATCGACGCTCAAGTCAGAGGTGGCGAAACCCGACAGG
ACTATAAAGATACCAGGCGTTCCCCCCTGGAAGCTCCCTCGTGCGCTCTCCTGTTCCGACCCTGCCGCTT
ACCGGATACCTGTCCGCCTTTCTCCCTTCGGGAAGCGTGGCGCTTTCTCAATGCTCACGCTGTAGGTATC
TCAGTTCGGTGTAGGTCGTTCGCTCCAAGCTGGGCTGTGTGCACGAACCCCCCGTTCAGCCCGACCGCTG
CGCCTTATCCGGTAACTATCGTCTTGAGTCCAACCCGGTAAGACACGACTTATCGCCACTGGCAGCAGCC
ACTGGTAACAGGATTAGCAGAGCGAGGTATGTAGGCGGTGCTACAGAGTTCTTGAAGTGGTGGCCTAACT
ACGGCTACACTAGAAGGACAGTATTTGGTATCTGCGCTCTGCTGAAGCCAGTTACCTTCGGAAAAAGAGT
TGGTAGCTCTTGATCCGGCAAACAAACCACCGCTGGTAGCGGTGGTTTTTTTGTTTGCAAGCAGCAGATT
ACGCGCAGAAAAAAAGGATCTCAAGAAGATCCTTTGATCTTTTCTACGGGGTCTGACGCTCAGTGGAACG
AAAACTCACGTTAAGGGATTTTGGTCATGAGATTATCAAAAAGGATCTTCACCTAGATCCTTTTAAATTA
AAAATGAAGTTTTAAATCAATCTAAAGTATATATGAGTAAACTTGGTCTGACAGTTACCAATGCTTAATC
AGTGAGGCACCTATCTCAGCGATCTGTCTATTTCGTTCATCCATAGTTGCCTGACTGCCCGTCGTGTAGA
TAACTACGATACGGGAGGGCTTACCATCTGGCCCCAGTGCTGCAATGATACCGCGAGACCCACGCTCACC
GGCTCCAGATTTATCAGCAATAAACCAGCCAGCCGGAAGGGCCGAGCGCAGAAGTGGTCCTGCAACTTTA
TCCGCCTCCATCCAGTCTATTAATTGTTGCCGGGAAGCTAGAGTAAGTAGTTCGCCAGTTAATAGTTTGC
GCAACGTTGTTGCCATTGCTACAGGCATCGTGGTGTCACGCTCGTCGTTTGGTATGGCTTCATTCAGCTC
CGGTTCCCAACGATCAAGGCGAGTTACATGATCCCCCATGTTGTGAAAAAAAGCGGTTAGCTCCTTCGGT
CCTCCGATCGTTGTCAGAAGTAAGTTGGCCGCAGTGTTATCACTCATGGTTATGGCAGCACTGCATAATT
CTCTTACTGTCATGCCATCCGTAAGATGCTTTTCTGTGACTGGTGAGTACTCAACCAAGTCATTCTGAGA
ATAGTGTATGCGGCGACCGAGTTGCTCTTGCCCGGCGTCAATACGGGATAATACCGCGCCACATAGCAGA
ACTTTAAAAGTGCTCATCATTGGAAAACGTTCTTCGGGGCGAAAACTCTCAAGGATCTTACCGCTGTTGA
GATCCAGTTCGATGTAACCCACTCGTGCACCCAACTGATCTTCAGCATCTTTTACTTTCACCAGCGTTTC
TGGGTGAGCAAAAACAGGAAGGCAAAATGCCGCAAAAAAGGGAATAAGGGCGACACGGAAATGTTGAATA
CTCATACTCTTCCTTTTTCAATATTATTGAAGCATTTATCAGGGTTATTGTCTCATGAGCGGATACATAT
TTGAATGTATTTAGAAAAATAAACAAATAGGGGTTCCGCGCACATTTCCCCGAAAAGTGCCACCTGACGT
CTAAGAAACCATTATTATCATGACATTAACCTATAAAAATAGGCGTATCACGAGGCCCTTTCGTC
Features (pLannotate 1.2.2; 29 found; start..end, strand, type, name):
    137..187     +  misc_feature   bom (fragment): basis of mobility region from pBR322
    200..301     +  CDS            NFS1 (fragment): NFS1_YEAST - Also known as SPL1 From Saccharomyces cerevisiae (strain ATCC 204508 / S288c) (Baker's yeast).
    663..1757    -  CDS            LEU2: 3-isopropylmalate dehydrogenase, required for leucine biosynthesis; S. cerevisiae LEU2; yeast auxotrophic marker
   1770..2174    -  promoter       LEU2 promoter: S. cerevisiae LEU2
   2314..2391    -  CDS            YO192_YEAST (fragment): Experimental evidence at protein level: Swiss-Prot protein existence level 1. From Saccharomyces cerevisiae (strain ATCC 204508 / S288c) (Baker's yeast).
   2421..2473    +  misc_feature   bom (fragment): basis of mobility region from pBR322
   2474..2929    -  rep_origin     f1 ori (sequence partly withheld): f1 bacteriophage origin of replication; arrow indicates direction of (+) strand synthesis
   2937..3094    -  CDS            lacZα (fragment): LacZα fragment of β-galactosidase; lacZ fragment
   3097..3115    +  promoter       T7 promoter: promoter for bacteriophage T7 RNA polymerase
   3140..3784    +  promoter       GAP promoter: S. cerevisiae TDH3; promoter for glyceraldehyde-3-phosphate dehydrogenase
   3790..3813    +  misc_feature   MCS (fragment): pBluescript multiple cloning site
   3819..4535    +  CDS            EYFP: EYFP is a basic (constitutively fluorescent) green/yellow fluorescent protein published in 1996, derived from Aequorea victoria. It is reported to be a very rapidly-maturing weak dimer with high acid sensitivity.
   4560..4684    +  protein_bind   attR1: mutant version of attR; recombination site for the Gateway® LR reaction LR Clonase™
   4709..4739    +  promoter       lac UV5 promoter: E. coli lac promoter with an "up" mutation
   4763..4792    +  promoter       cat promoter (fragment): promoter of the E. coli cat gene encoding chloramphenicol acetyltransferase
   4793..5452    +  CDS            CmR: chloramphenicol acetyltransferase; cat; confers resistance to chloramphenicol
   5634..5792    +  CDS            ccdA (fragment): CCDA_ECO57 - Also known as H, letA. Experimental evidence at protein level: Swiss-Prot protein existence level 1. Antitoxin component of a type II toxin-antitoxin (TA) system which inhibits the post-segregational killing (PSK) of plasmid-free cells, also referred to as a plasmid addiction system. Binds to and blocks the activity of CcdB; will also remove bound CcdB protein from the CcdB-GyrA complex by forming a CcdA-CcdB complex, a process termed rejuvenation. Functions as a transcriptional corepressor for the ccdAB operon, repression also requires CcdB (By similarity). From Escherichia coli
   5797..6099    +  CDS            ccdB: CCDB_ECOLI - Also known as G, letB, letD. Experimental evidence at protein level: Swiss-Prot protein existence level 1. Toxic component of a type II toxin-antitoxin (TA) system, functioning in plasmid maintainence. Responsible for the post- segregational killing (PSK) of plasmid-free cells, also referred to as a plasmid addiction system. Half-life of over 2 hours. Cell killing by CcdB is accompanied by filamentation, defects in chromosome and plasmid segregation, defects in cell division, formation of anucleate cells, decreased DNA synthesis and plasmid loss. Interferes with the activity of DN
   6143..6267    -  protein_bind   attR2: mutant version of attR; recombination site for the Gateway® LR reaction LR Clonase™
   6274..6521    +  terminator     CYC1 terminator: S. cerevisiae CYC1; transcription terminator for CYC1
   6544..6562    -  promoter       T3 promoter: promoter for bacteriophage T3 RNA polymerase
   6607..6623    -  protein_bind   lac operator: The lac repressor binds to the lac operator to inhibit transcription in E. coli. This inhibition can be relieved by adding lactose or isopropyl-β-D-thiogalactopyranoside (IPTG). lac repressor encoded by lacI
   6631..6661    -  promoter       lac promoter: promoter for the E. coli lac operon
   6676..6697    -  protein_bind   CAP binding site: CAP binding activates transcription in the presence of cAMP. E. coli catabolite activator protein
   6710..6802    -  CDS            lacI (fragment): lac repressor; lacI; The lac repressor binds to the lac operator to inhibit transcription in E. coli. This inhibition can be relieved by adding lactose or isopropyl-β-D-thiogalactopyranoside (IPTG).
   6985..7573    -  rep_origin     ori: high-copy-number ColE1/pMB1/pBR322/pUC origin of replication
   7744..8604    -  CDS            AmpR: β-lactamase; bla; confers resistance to ampicillin, carbenicillin, and related antibiotics
   8605..8709    -  promoter       AmpR promoter: bla
   8804..35      +  CDS            rop (fragment) (across the origin): Rop protein, which maintains plasmids at low copy number; rop
