[The description below was written by a language model from this plasmid's Addgene catalogue record and pLannotate feature annotations shown in this document.]
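Description:
pAG305GPD-EYFP-ccdB is an empty Gateway destination vector for protein expression in Saccharomyces cerevisiae, built on the pRS305 backbone. It is an integrating plasmid: the feature table shows no yeast replication origin or centromere, so stable maintenance in yeast depends on insertion into the genome, with transformants selected through the LEU2 auxotrophic marker, which is present with its own promoter. In E. coli the plasmid replicates from a high-copy ColE1/pUC-type origin and carries an ampicillin resistance gene. An f1 origin and remnants of the pBluescript-style lacZα/polylinker region, including flanking T7 and T3 promoters, are also annotated.

The expression cassette is driven by the constitutive GPD (TDH3, annotated as GAP) promoter and terminated by the CYC1 terminator. Immediately downstream of the promoter lies the EYFP coding sequence, followed by the Gateway cassette: attR1 and attR2 sites flanking a chloramphenicol resistance gene and the ccdB toxin gene. In an LR Clonase reaction with an entry clone, the region between the attR sites is exchanged for the gene of interest, which then becomes fused to the C-terminus of EYFP, giving an N-terminally EYFP-tagged protein. Because ccdB kills standard E. coli strains, unrecombined vector is counter-selected after the reaction, while the empty vector itself must be propagated in a ccdB-tolerant strain under combined chloramphenicol and ampicillin selection.

The plasmid belongs to a suite of yeast Gateway vectors designed for high-throughput genetic analysis, and suits constitutive expression of fluorescently tagged proteins from an integrated copy. The depositor notes that the full sequence is provided for reference only and may not match the plasmid exactly.
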