Addgene plasmid #14330: pAG305GPD-EYFP-ccdB
Purpose: (Empty Backbone)
Depositing lab: Susan Lindquist. Depositing organization: Whitehead Institute for Biomedical Research. Publication: A suite of Gateway cloning vectors for high-throughput genetic analysis in Saccharomyces cerevisiae. Alberti S, Gitler AD, Lindquist S. Yeast. 2007 Oct . 24(10):913-9. 10.1002/yea.1502 PubMed 17583893.
Backbone
  Vector backbone: pRS305
  Vector type: Yeast Expression ; Gateway Destination
  Selectable markers: LEU2
Growth in bacteria
  Bacterial resistance: Chloramphenicol and Ampicillin, 25 & 100 μg/mL
  Growth temperature: 37°C
  Growth strain: ccdB Survival
  Growth instructions: DB3.1, ccdB Survival
  Copy number: Unknown
Gene/Insert
  Gene/Insert name: None
  Tag / fusion protein: EYFP (N terminal on backbone)
  Cloning method: Gateway Cloning
  Sequencing primers: 5′ EGFP-C
Terms and licenses: Academic/Nonprofit Terms; Industry Terms: Not Available to Industry
Depositor comments: Type of plasmid: integrating. This plasmid contains the Gateway technology from Invitrogen; Invitrogen requires purchasing of Gateway Clonase for carrying out the Gateway recombinational cloning reaction http://www.invitrogen.com Please note that the full plasmid sequence is provided as a reference only, and may not match the exact sequence of the plasmid.
How to cite: pAG305GPD-EYFP-ccdB was a gift from Susan Lindquist (Addgene plasmid # 14330 ; http://n2t.net/addgene:14330 ; RRID:Addgene_14330)
