>Addgene plasmid #14330 | pAG305GPD-EYFP-ccdB | addgene partial sequence | sequence record 20892 | 14330 with pRS_marker
GAGGGAACTTTCACCATTATGGGAAATGGTTCAAGAAGGTATTGACTTAAACTCCATCAAATGGTCAGGT
CATTGAGTGTTTTTTATTTGTTGTATTTTTTTTTTTTTAGAGAAAATCCTCCAATATATAAATTAGGAAT
CATAGTTTCATGATTTTCTGTTACACCTAACTTTTTGTGTGGTGCCCTCCTCCTTGTCAATATTAATGTT
AAAGTGCAATTCTTTTTCCTTATCACGTTGAGCCATTAGTATCAATTTGCTTACCTGTATTCCTTTACAT
CCTCCTTTTTCTCCTTCTTGATAAATGTATGTAGATTGCGTATATAGTTTCGTCTACCCTATGAACATAT
TCCATTTTGTAATTTCGTGTCGTTTCTATTATGAATTTCATTTATAAAGTTTATGTACAAATATCATAAA
AAAAGAGAATCTTTTTAAGCAAGGATTTTCTTAACTTCTTCGGCGACAGCATCACCGACTTCGGTGGTAC
TGTTGGAACCACCTAAATCACCAGTTCTGATACCTGCATCCAAAACCTTTTTAACTGCATCTTCAATGGC
CTTACCTTCTTCAGGCAAGTTCAATGACAATTTCAACATCATTGCAGCAGACAAGATAGTGGCGATAGGG
TTGACCTTATTCTTTGGCAAATCTGGAGCAGAACCGTGGCATGGTTCG
