>Addgene plasmid #14330 | pAG305GPD-EYFP-ccdB | addgene partial sequence | sequence record 20893 | 14330 with EXFP-R
TAGCCTTCGGGCATGGCGGACTTGAAGAAGTCGTGCTGCTTCATGTGGTCGGGGTAGCGGGCGAAGCACT
GCAGGCCGTAGCCGAAGGTGGTCACGAGGGTGGGCCAGGGCACGGGCAGCTTGCCGGTGGTGCAGATGAA
CTTCAGGGTCAGCTTGCCGTAGGTGGCATCGCCCTCGCCCTCGCCGGACACGCTGAACTTGTGGCCGTTT
ACGTCGCCGTCCAGCTCGACCAGGATGGGCACCACCCCGGTGAACAGCTCCTCGCCCTTGCTCACCATTT
TGTCCCGGGGGATCCACTAGTTCTAGAATCCGTCGAAACTAAGTTCTGGTGTTTTAAAACTAAAAAAAAG
ACTAACTATAAAAGTAGAATTTAAGAAGTTTAAGAAATAGATTTACAGAATTACAATCAATACCTACCGT
CTTTATATACTTATTAGTCAAGTAGGGGAATAATTTCAGGGAACTGGTTTCAACCTTTTTTTTCAGCTTT
TTCCAAATCAGAGAGAGCAGAAGGTAATAGAAGGTGTAAGAAAATGAGATAGATACATGCGTGGGTCAAT
TGCCTTGTGTCATCATTTACTCCAGGCAGGTTGCATCACTCCA
